>Addgene plasmid #233040 | pAAV-EF1a-mHFE(H67D)-IRES-GFP-WPRE-pA | addgene full sequence | sequence record 465998 | Addgene NGS Result
TTGAGATCCTTTTTTTCTGCGCGTAATCTGCTGCTTGCAAACAAAAAAACCACCGCTACCAGCGGTGGTT
TGTTTGCCGGATCAAGAGCTACCAACTCTTTTTCCGAAGGTAACTGGCTTCAGCAGAGCGCAGATACCAA
ATACTGTTCTTCTAGTGTAGCCGTAGTTAGGCCACCACTTCAAGAACTCTGTAGCACCGCCTACATACCT
CGCTCTGCTAATCCTGTTACCAGTGGCTGCTGCCAGTGGCGATAAGTCGTGTCTTACCGGGTTGGACTCA
AGACGATAGTTACCGGATAAGGCGCAGCGGTCGGGCTGAACGGGGGGTTCGTGCACACAGCCCAGCTTGG
AGCGAACGACCTACACCGAACTGAGATACCTACAGCGTGAGCTATGAGAAAGCGCCACGCTTCCCGAAGG
GAGAAAGGCGGACAGGTATCCGGTAAGCGGCAGGGTCGGAACAGGAGAGCGCACGAGGGAGCTTCCAGGG
GGAAACGCCTGGTATCTTTATAGTCCTGTCGGGTTTCGCCACCTCTGACTTGAGCGTCGATTTTTGTGAT
GCTCGTCAGGGGGGCGGAGCCTATGGAAAAACGCCAGCAACGCGGCCTTTTTACGGTTCCTGGCCTTTTG
CTGGCCTTTTGCTCACATGTCCTGCAGGCAGCTGCGCGCTCGCTCGCTCACTGAGGCCGCCCGGGCGTCG
GGCGACCTTTGGTCGCCCGGCCTCAGTGAGCGAGCGAGCGCGCAGAGAGGGAGTGGCCAACTCCATCACT
AGGGGTTCCTGCGGCCGCACGCGTGGCTCCGGTGCCCGTCAGTGGGCAGAGCGCACATCGCCCACAGTCC
CCGAGAAGTTGGGGGGAGGGGTCGGCAATTGAACCGGTGCCTAGAGAAGGTGGCGCGGGGTAAACTGGGA
AAGTGATGTCGTGTACTGGCTCCGCCTTTTTCCCGAGGGTGGGGGAGAACCGTATATAAGTGCAGTAGTC
GCCGTGAACGTTCTTTTTCGCAACGGGTTTGCCGCCAGAACACAGGTAAGTGCCGTGTGTGGTTCCCGCG
GGCCTGGCCTCTTTACGGGTTATGGCCCTTGCGTGCCTTGAATTACTTCCACCTGGCTGCAGTACGTGAT
TCTTGATCCCGAGCTTCGGGTTGGAAGTGGGTGGGAGAGTTCGAGGCCTTGCGCTTAAGGAGCCCCTTCG
CCTCGTGCTTGAGTTGAGGCCTGGCCTGGGCGCTGGGGCCGCCGCGTGCGAATCTGGTGGCACCTTCGCG
CCTGTCTCGCTGCTTTCGATAAGTCTCTAGCCATTTAAAATTTTTGATGACCTGCTGCGACGCTTTTTTT
CTGGCAAGATAGTCTTGTAAATGCGGGCCAAGATCTGCACACTGGTATTTCGGTTTTTGGGGCCGCGGGC
GGCGACGGGGCCCGTGCGTCCCAGCGCACATGTTCGGCGAGGCGGGGCCTGCGAGCGCGGCCACCGAGAA
TCGGACGGGGGTAGTCTCAAGCTGGCCGGCCTGCTCTGGTGCCTGGCCTCGCGCCGCCGTGTATCGCCCC
GCCCTGGGCGGCAAGGCTGGCCCGGTCGGCACCAGTTGCGTGAGCGGAAAGATGGCCGCTTCCCGGCCCT
GCTGCAGGGAGCTCAAAATGGAGGACGCGGCGCTCGGGAGAGCGGGCGGGTGAGTCACCCACACAAAGGA
AAAGGGCCTTTCCGTCCTCAGCCGTCGCTTCATGTGACTCCACGGAGTACCGGGCGCCGTCCAGGCACCT
CGATTAGTTCTCGAGCTTTTGGAGTACGTCGTCTTTAGGTTGGGGGGAGGGGTTTTATGCGATGGAGTTT
CCCCACACTGAGTGGGTGGAGACTGAAGTTAGGCCAGCTTGGCACTTGATGTAATTCTCCTTGGAATTTG
CCCTTTTTGAGTTTGGATCTTGGTTCATTCTCAAGCCTCAGACAGTGGTTCAAAGTTTTTTTCTTCCATT
TCAGGTGTCGTGAATCGATGCCACCATGAGCCTATCAGCTGGGCTCCCTGTGCGGCCGCTGCTGCTGCTG
CTGCTACTGCTGTGGTCCGTGGCCCCGCAGGCACTGCCACCGCGTTCACATTCTCTAAGATACCTCTTCA
TGGGTGCCTCAGAGCCAGACCTCGGGCTGCCTTTGTTTGAGGCTAGGGGCTATGTGGATGACCAGCTCTT
TGTGTCCTACAATGATGAGAGTCGCCGTGCTGAGCCCAGGGCCCCGTGGATCTTGGAGCAAACCTCAAGC
CAGCTGTGGCTGCATCTGAGTCAGAGCCTGAAAGGGTGGGACTACATGTTCATAGTAGACTTCTGGACCA
TCATGGGCAACTATAACCACAGTAAGGTCACGAAGTTGGGAGTGGTGTCCGAGTCCCACATCCTGCAGGT
GGTCCTAGGCTGTGAGGTGCATGAAGACAACAGTACCAGCGGCTTCTGGAGATATGGTTATGACGGGCAA
GATCACCTGGAATTCTGCCCCAAGACACTAAACTGGAGCGCAGCCGAGCCAGGGGCCTGGGCCACCAAGG
TGGAATGGGACGAGCACAAGATCCGTGCCAAACAGAACAGGGACTACCTGGAGAAGGACTGCCCCGAGCA
GCTGAAACGGCTCCTGGAGCTGGGGAGAGGCGTTCTGGGACAGCAAGTGCCTACTTTGGTGAAAGTGACT
CGCCACTGGGCCTCTACGGGGACCTCTCTAAGGTGTCAGGCTCTAGACTTCTTCCCCCAGAACATCACTA
TGAGGTGGTTGAAGGACAACCAACCACTGGATGCCAAAGATGTCAACCCCGAGAAGGTGCTACCTAACGG
GGATGAGACCTATCAAGGCTGGCTGACATTGGCCGTGGCCCCTGGGGACGAGACAAGGTTCACCTGTCAA
GTGGAGCACCCAGGCCTGGACCAGCCTCTCACTGCCTCTTGGGAGCCCTTGCAATCTCAGGCCATGATTA
TTGGAATCATCAGTGGGGTCACCATCTGTGCCATCTTCTTAGTTGGAATTCTGTTCCTAATCTTAAGGAA
AAGGAAGGCTTCAGGAGGAACCATGGGTGGCTATGTCTTAACAGACTGTGAGTGACCCGGGCTGCAGGAA
TTCGATGGCCGCCCCCTCTCCCTCCCCCCCCCCCTAACGTTACTGGCCGAAGCCGCTTGGAATAAGGCCG
GTGTGCGTTTGTCTATATGTTATTTTCCACCATATTGCCGTCTTTTGGCAATGTGAGGGCCCGGAAACCT
GGCCCTGTCTTCTTGACGAGCATTCCTAGGGGTCTTTCCCCTCTCGCCAAAGGAATGCAAGGTCTGTTGA
ATGTCGTGAAGGAAGCAGTTCCTCTGGAAGCTTCTTGAAGACAAACAACGTCTGTAGCGACCCTTTGCAG
GCAGCGGAACCCCCCACCTGGCGACAGGTGCCTCTGCGGCCAAAAGCCACGTGTATAAGATACACCTGCA
AAGGCGGCACAACCCCAGTGCCACGTTGTGAGTTGGATAGTTGTGGAAAGAGTCAAATGGCTCTCCTCAA
GCGTATTCAACAAGGGGCTGAAGGATGCCCAGAAGGTACCCCATTGTATGGGATCTGATCTGGGGCCTCG
GTGCACATGCTTTACATGTGTTTAGTCGAGGTTAAAAAAACGTCTAGGCCCCCCGAACCACGGGGACGTG
GTTTCCCTTTGAAAAACACGATAATACCATGGTGAGCAAGGGCGAGGAGCTGTTCACCGGGGTGGTGCCC
ATCCTGGTCGAGCTGGACGGCGACGTAAACGGCCACAAGTTCAGCGTGTCCGGCGAGGGCGAGGGCGATG
CCACCTACGGCAAGCTGACCCTGAAGTTCATCTGCACCACCGGCAAGCTGCCCGTGCCCTGGCCCACCCT
CGTGACCACCCTGACCTACGGCGTGCAGTGCTTCAGCCGCTACCCCGACCACATGAAGCAGCACGACTTC
TTCAAGTCCGCCATGCCCGAAGGCTACGTCCAGGAGCGCACCATCTTCTTCAAGGACGACGGCAACTACA
AGACCCGCGCCGAGGTGAAGTTCGAGGGCGACACCCTGGTGAACCGCATCGAGCTGAAGGGCATCGACTT
CAAGGAGGACGGCAACATCCTGGGGCACAAGCTGGAGTACAACTACAACAGCCACAACGTCTATATCATG
GCCGACAAGCAGAAGAACGGCATCAAGGTGAACTTCAAGATCCGCCACAACATCGAGGACGGCAGCGTGC
AGCTCGCCGACCACTACCAGCAGAACACCCCCATCGGCGACGGCCCCGTGCTGCTGCCCGACAACCACTA
CCTGAGCACCCAGTCCGCCCTGAGCAAAGACCCCAACGAGAAGCGCGATCACATGGTCCTGCTGGAGTTC
GTGACCGCCGCCGGGATCACTCTCGGCATGGACGAGCTGTACAAGTAATCCGGACTCAGATCCAGCGCTG
ATAACCCAGCCTCCACCACAAACAAGGATGCCGGTACCGGCCGATAATCAACCTCTGGATTACAAAATTT
GTGAAAGATTGACTGGTATTCTTAACTATGTTGCTCCTTTTACGCTATGTGGATACGCTGCTTTAATGCC
TTTGTATCATGCTATTGCTTCCCGTATGGCTTTCATTTTCTCCTCCTTGTATAAATCCTGGTTGCTGTCT
CTTTATGAGGAGTTGTGGCCCGTTGTCAGGCAACGTGGCGTGGTGTGCACTGTGTTTGCTGACGCAACCC
CCACTGGTTGGGGCATTGCCACCACCTGTCAGCTCCTTTCCGGGACTTTCGCTTTCCCCCTCCCTATTGC
CACGGCGGAACTCATCGCCGCCTGCCTTGCCCGCTGCTGGACAGGGGCTCGGCTGTTGGGCACTGACAAT
TCCGTGGTGTTGTCGGGGAAATCATCGTCCTTTCCTTGGCTGCTCGCCTGTGTTGCCACCTGGATTCTGC
GCGGGACGTCCTTCTGCTACGTCCCTTCGGCCCTCAATCCAGCGGACCTTCCTTCCCGCGGCCTGCTGCC
GGCTCTGCGGCCTCTTCCGCGTCTTCGCCTTCGCCCTCAGACGAGTCGGATCTCCCTTTGGGCCGCCTCC
CCGCGGAATTCAATAAAAGATCTTTATTTTCATTAGATCTGTGTGTTGGTTTTTTGTGTGCGGACCGAGC
GGCCGCAGGAACCCCTAGTGATGGAGTTGGCCACTCCCTCTCTGCGCGCTCGCTCGCTCACTGAGGCCGG
GCGACCAAAGGTCGCCCGACGCCCGGGCTTTGCCCGGGCGGCCTCAGTGAGCGAGCGAGCGCGCAGCTGC
CTGCAGGGGCGCCTGATGCGGTATTTTCTCCTTACGCATCTGTGCGGTATTTCACACCGCATA
[95 nt withheld, positions 5314-5408]
T
[46 nt withheld, positions 5410-5455]
C
[141 nt withheld, positions 5457-5597]
CCTTTGACGTTGGAGTCCACGTTCTTT
[37 nt withheld, positions 5625-5661]
ACTCTATCTCGGGCTATTCTTTTGATTTATAAGGGATTTTGCCGATTTCGGTCTATTGGTTAAAAAATGA
GCTGATTTAACAAAAATTTAACGCGAATTTTAACAAAATATTAACGTTTACAATTTTATGGTGCACTCTC
AGTACAATCTGCTCTGATGCCGCATAGTTAAGCCAGCCCCGACACCCGCCAACACCCGCTGACGCGCCCT
GACGGGCTTGTCTGCTCCCGGCATCCGCTTACAGACAAGCTGTGACCGTCTCCGGGAGCTGCATGTGTCA
GAGGTTTTCACCGTCATCACCGAAACGCGCGAGACGAAAGGGCCTCGTGATACGCCTATTTTTATAGGTT
AATGTCATGATAATAATGGTTTCTTAGACGTCAGGTGGCACTTTTCGGGGAAATGTGCGCGGAACCCCTA
TTTGTTTATTTTTCTAAATACATTCAAATATGTATCCGCTCATGAGACAATAACCCTGATAAATGCTTCA
ATAATATTGAAAAAGGAAGAGTATGAGTATTCAACATTTCCGTGTCGCCCTTATTCCCTTTTTTGCGGCA
TTTTGCCTTCCTGTTTTTGCTCACCCAGAAACGCTGGTGAAAGTAAAAGATGCTGAAGATCAGTTGGGTG
CACGAGTGGGTTACATCGAACTGGATCTCAACAGCGGTAAGATCCTTGAGAGTTTTCGCCCCGAAGAACG
TTTTCCAATGATGAGCACTTTTAAAGTTCTGCTATGTGGCGCGGTATTATCCCGTATTGACGCCGGGCAA
GAGCAACTCGGTCGCCGCATACACTATTCTCAGAATGACTTGGTTGAGTACTCACCAGTCACAGAAAAGC
ATCTTACGGATGGCATGACAGTAAGAGAATTATGCAGTGCTGCCATAACCATGAGTGATAACACTGCGGC
CAACTTACTTCTGACAACGATCGGAGGACCGAAGGAGCTAACCGCTTTTTTGCACAACATGGGGGATCAT
GTAACTCGCCTTGATCGTTGGGAACCGGAGCTGAATGAAGCCATACCAAACGACGAGCGTGACACCACGA
TGCCTGTAGCAATGGCAACAACGTTGCGCAAACTATTAACTGGCGAACTACTTACTCTAGCTTCCCGGCA
ACAATTAATAGACTGGATGGAGGCGGATAAAGTTGCAGGACCACTTCTGCGCTCGGCCCTTCCGGCTGGC
TGGTTTATTGCTGATAAATCTGGAGCCGGTGAGCGTGGGTCTCGCGGTATCATTGCAGCACTGGGGCCAG
ATGGTAAGCCCTCCCGTATCGTAGTTATCTACACGACGGGGAGTCAGGCAACTATGGATGAACGAAATAG
ACAGATCGCTGAGATAGGTGCCTCACTGATTAAGCATTGGTAACTGTCAGACCAAGTTTACTCATATATA
CTTTAGATTGATTTAAAACTTCATTTTTAATTTAAAAGGATCTAGGTGAAGATCCTTTTTGATAATCTCA
TGACCAAAATCCCTTAACGTGAGTTTTCGTTCCACTGAGCGTCAGACCCCGTAGAAAAGATCAAAGGATC
TTC
Features (pLannotate 1.2.2; 17 found; start..end, strand, type, name):
      1..589     +  rep_origin     ori: high-copy-number ColE1/pMB1/pBR322/pUC origin of replication
    662..689     +  repeat_region  AAV2 ITR (fragment): inverted terminal repeat of adeno-associated virus serotype 2 inverted
    718..745     +  repeat_region  AAV2 ITR (fragment): inverted terminal repeat of adeno-associated virus serotype 2 inverted
    795..1973    +  promoter       EF-1α promoter: strong constitutive promoter for human elongation factor EF-1α
   1986..3062    +  CDS            Hfe: HFE_MOUSE - Also known as Mr2. Experimental evidence at protein level: Swiss-Prot protein existence level 1. Binds to transferrin receptor (TFR) and reduces its affinity for iron-loaded transferrin. From Mus musculus (Mouse).
   3066..3086    +  misc_feature   MCS (fragment): pBluescript multiple cloning site
   3093..3666    +  misc_feature   IRES: internal ribosome entry site (IRES) of the encephalomyocarditis virus (EMCV)
   3669..4388    +  CDS            EGFP: the original enhanced GFP (Yang et al., 1996) mammalian codon-optimized
   4456..5044    +  misc_feature   WPRE: woodchuck hepatitis virus posttranscriptional regulatory element
   5052..5100    +  polyA_signal   poly(A) signal: synthetic polyadenylation signal
   5117..5257    +  repeat_region  AAV2 ITR: inverted terminal repeat of adeno-associated virus serotype 2 inverted
   5262..5313    -  misc_feature   bom (fragment): basis of mobility region from pBR322
   5332..5787    +  rep_origin     f1 ori (sequence partly withheld): f1 bacteriophage origin of replication; arrow indicates direction of (+) strand synthesis
   5788..5837    -  misc_feature   bom (fragment): basis of mobility region from pBR322
   5939..5974    -  CDS            rop (fragment): Rop protein, which maintains plasmids at low copy number; rop
   6069..6173    +  promoter       AmpR promoter: bla
   6174..7034    +  CDS            AmpR: β-lactamase; bla; confers resistance to ampicillin, carbenicillin, and related antibiotics
