[The description below was written by a language model from this plasmid's Addgene catalogue record and pLannotate feature annotations shown in this document.]
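Description:
pAAV-EF1a-mHFE(H67D)-IRES-GFP-WPRE-pA is an adeno-associated virus transfer plasmid of about 7.2 kb, built on a pAAV backbone for constitutive expression of a mutant mouse Hfe gene together with a fluorescent reporter. In bacteria it replicates from a high-copy ColE1/pUC-type origin and is selected with ampicillin through the bla gene and its own promoter. An f1 phage origin and small remnants of pBR322 bom and rop sequences are also present in the backbone. The expression cassette is flanked by AAV2 inverted terminal repeats, which direct replication and packaging of the intervening DNA into AAV particles. The annotation detects the downstream ITR in full but only two short fragments of the upstream one, which may reflect difficulty in sequencing or annotating these repeats, or a partial deletion.

Between the ITRs, the human EF-1α promoter drives a single bicistronic transcript. The first open reading frame encodes mouse homeostatic iron regulator (Hfe), a protein that binds the transferrin receptor and lowers its affinity for iron-loaded transferrin, here carrying the H67D substitution. A short multiple-cloning-site remnant follows, then an EMCV IRES that allows cap-independent translation of EGFP from the same mRNA. Although the catalogue lists GFP as a C-terminal tag, the IRES arrangement and the stated purpose indicate that EGFP is made as a separate protein that marks transduced cells, not as a fusion to Hfe. A WPRE enhances transcript stability and expression, and a synthetic polyadenylation signal terminates the message. The construct is suited to producing recombinant AAV, or to direct transfection, for studying the H67D Hfe variant in mammalian cells or tissues. The record does not specify a target tissue or serotype.
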