Addgene plasmid #233040: pAAV-EF1a-mHFE(H67D)-IRES-GFP-WPRE-pA
Purpose: To express mouse homeostatic iron regulator (HFE)(H67D) from an EF1a promoter. It also encodes GFP after an IRES sequence
Depositing lab: Jonathan Ploski. Depositing organization: Pennsylvania State University, College of Medicine.
Backbone
  Vector backbone: pAAV
  Vector type: AAV
Growth in bacteria
  Bacterial resistance: Ampicillin, 100 μg/mL
  Growth temperature: 37°C
  Growth strain: NEB Stable
  Copy number: High Copy
Gene/Insert
  Gene/Insert name: mouse homeostatic iron regulator with H67D mutation (alt name: Hfe)
  Species: M. musculus (mouse)
  Mutation: H67D
  Entrez Gene: Hfe (a.k.a. MR2)
  Tag / fusion protein: GFP (C terminal on insert)
  Cloning method: Unknown
Terms and licenses: Academic/Nonprofit Terms; Industry Terms: Not Available to Industry
How to cite: pAAV-EF1a-mHFE(H67D)-IRES-GFP-WPRE-pA was a gift from Jonathan Ploski (Addgene plasmid # 233040 ; http://n2t.net/addgene:233040 ; RRID:Addgene_233040)
